Addgene plasmid #231281: pAVEC1_C-mCitrine
Purpose: (Empty Backbone) For stably expressing fusion proteins with C terminally tagged mCitrine in plants
Depositing lab: Jacob Brunkard. Depositing organization: University of Wisconsin, Madison. Publication: Seamless, modular binary vectors for plant cell and molecular biology. Greenhalgh R, Horner W, Klimpel KA, Chatterjee S, Scarpin MR, Brunkard JO. Plant Biotechnol J. 2025 Jun 26. doi: 10.1111/pbi.70233. PubMed 40574375.
Backbone
  Vector backbone: Backbone assembled from fragments of pENTR, pEG103, and NPTII
  Vector type: Plant Expression
  Selectable markers: Basta
  Tag / fusion protein: mCitrine (C terminal on insert)
Growth in bacteria
  Bacterial resistance: Kanamycin, 50 μg/mL
  Growth temperature: 37°C
  Growth strain: DH5alpha
  Copy number: Unknown
Gene/Insert
  Gene/Insert name: None
  Mutation: N/A
  Tag / fusion protein: mCitrine (C terminal on insert)
Terms and licenses: Academic/Nonprofit Terms; Industry Terms: Not Available to Industry
Depositor comments: No gene inserted in primary locus, this is a vector backbone. pAVEC1 has a bialaphos resistance (BAR) cassette inserted in a secondary locus for glufosinate selection during plant transformation.
How to cite: pAVEC1_C-mCitrine was a gift from Jacob Brunkard (Addgene plasmid # 231281 ; http://n2t.net/addgene:231281 ; RRID:Addgene_231281)
