[The description below was written by a language model from this plasmid's Addgene catalogue record and pLannotate feature annotations shown in this document.]
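Description:
pAVEC1_C-mCitrine is an empty binary vector for Agrobacterium-mediated plant transformation, designed to stably express a protein of interest fused at its C terminus to the yellow fluorescent protein mCitrine. According to the record, the 8.3 kb backbone was assembled from fragments of pENTR, pEG103 and an NPTII source. It carries a high-copy ColE1/pUC-type origin for propagation in E. coli, alongside the pVS1 replication module (oriV, RepA and the StaA stability protein), which supports stable maintenance in Agrobacterium. Bacterial selection is by kanamycin, through an aph(3')-Ia KanR gene located in the backbone.

The annotated T-DNA region begins with two tandem copies of the octopine-type left border repeat; a right border was not annotated in the feature table, although one would be expected between the expression cassette and KanR. Next to the left border, in reverse orientation, sits the plant selection cassette: the bar gene (phosphinothricin acetyltransferase) driven by the mannopine synthase promoter and closed by the mannopine synthase terminator, conferring resistance to glufosinate (Basta). The primary expression cassette uses a CaMV 35S promoter preceded by an additional 35S fragment, consistent with a duplicated-enhancer arrangement. This is followed by the TMV Ω translational enhancer, a short gap upstream of mCitrine where a coding sequence would presumably be inserted in frame, the mCitrine CDS, and a CaMV polyadenylation signal. No gene occupies this locus, and the record does not detail the cloning site or method. The vector belongs to a modular binary vector series and suits constitutive expression of fluorescent fusions in transgenic plants, for example for localization studies.
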