Features (pLannotate 1.2.2; 15 found; start..end, strand, type, name):
      1..589     +  rep_origin     ori: high-copy-number ColE1/pMB1/pBR322/pUC origin of replication
    827..1456    +  CDS            pVS1 StaA: stability protein from the Pseudomonas plasmid pVS1 (Heeb et al., 2000)
   1885..2958    +  CDS            pVS1 RepA: replication protein from the Pseudomonas plasmid pVS1 (Heeb et al., 2000)
   3024..3218    +  rep_origin     pVS1 oriV: origin of replication for the Pseudomonas plasmid pVS1 (Heeb et al., 2000)
   3385..3408    +  misc_feature   LB T-DNA repeat: left border repeat from octopine Ach5 T-DNA
   3430..3453    +  misc_feature   LB T-DNA repeat: left border repeat from octopine Ach5 T-DNA
   3545..3797    -  terminator     MAS terminator: mannopine synthase terminator
   3810..4358    -  CDS            bar: PAT_STRHY - Experimental evidence at protein level: Swiss-Prot protein existence level 1. Inactivates phosphinothricin (PPT) by transfer of an acetyl group from acetyl CoA. Can also acetylate demethylphosphinothricin but not PTT or glutamate. This enzyme is an effector of phosphinothricin tripeptide (PTT or bialaphos) resistance. From Streptomyces hygroscopicus. Introduced by genetic manipulation and expressed in glufosinate-tolerant maize by Dekalb Genetics.
   4364..4744    -  promoter       MAS promoter: mannopine synthase promoter (Velten et al., 1984)
   5370..5670    +  promoter       CaMV 35S promoter (fragment): strong constitutive promoter from cauliflower mosaic virus
   5671..6012    +  promoter       CaMV 35S promoter: strong constitutive promoter from cauliflower mosaic virus
   6028..6083    +  misc_feature   TMV Ω: translational enhancer from the tobacco mosaic virus 5'-leader sequence (Gallie et al., 1988)
   6204..6917    +  CDS            mCitrine: mCitrine is a basic (constitutively fluorescent) yellow fluorescent protein published in 2001, derived from Aequorea victoria.
   7001..7160    +  polyA_signal   CaMV poly(A) signal (fragment): cauliflower mosaic virus polyadenylation signal
   7376..8185    +  CDS            KanR: aminoglycoside phosphotransferase; aph(3')-Ia; confers resistance to kanamycin in bacteria or G418 (Geneticin®) in eukaryotes
>Addgene plasmid #231281 | pAVEC1_C-mCitrine | addgene full sequence | sequence record 461062 | Addgene NGS Result
TTGAGATCCTTTTTTTCTGCGCGTAATCTGCTGCTTGCAAACAAAAAAACCACCGCTACCAGCGGTGGTT
TGTTTGCCGGATCAAGAGCTACCAACTCTTTTTCCGAAGGTAACTGGCTTCAGCAGAGCGCAGATACCAA
ATACTGTTCTTCTAGTGTAGCCGTAGTTAGGCCACCACTTCAAGAACTCTGTAGCACCGCCTACATACCT
CGCTCTGCTAATCCTGTTACCAGTGGCTGCTGCCAGTGGCGATAAGTCGTGTCTTACCGGGTTGGACTCA
AGACGATAGTTACCGGATAAGGCGCAGCGGTCGGGCTGAACGGGGGGTTCGTGCACACAGCCCAGCTTGG
AGCGAACGACCTACACCGAACTGAGATACCTACAGCGTGAGCTATGAGAAAGCGCCACGCTTCCCGAAGG
GAGAAAGGCGGACAGGTATCCGGTAAGCGGCAGGGTCGGAACAGGAGAGCGCACGAGGGAGCTTCCAGGG
GGAAACGCCTGGTATCTTTATAGTCCTGTCGGGTTTCGCCACCTCTGACTTGAGCGTCGATTTTTGTGAT
GCTCGTCAGGGGGGCGGAGCCTATGGAAAAACGCCAGCAACGCGGCCTTTTTACGGTTCCTGGCCTTTTG
CTGGCCTTTTGCTCACATGTTCTTTCCTGCGTTATCCCCTGATTCTGTGGATAACCGTATTACCGCCTTT
GAGTGACTGAAGAACCGAGCGCCGCCGTCTAAAAAGGTGATGTGTATTTGAGTAAAACAGCTTGCGTCAT
GCGGTCGCTGCGTATATGATGCGATGAGTAAATAAACAAATACGCAAGGGGAACGCATGAAGGTTATCGC
TGTACTTAACCAGAAAGGCGGGTCAGGCAAGACGACCATCGCAACCCATCTAGCCCGCGCCCTGCAACTC
GCCGGGGCCGATGTTCTGTTAGTCGATTCCGATCCCCAGGGCAGTGCCCGCGATTGGGCGGCCGTGCGGG
AAGATCAACCGCTAACCGTTGTCGGCATCGACCGCCCGACGATTGACCGCGACGTGAAGGCCATCGGCCG
GCGCGACTTCGTAGTGATCGACGGAGCGCCCCAGGCGGCGGACTTGGCTGTGTCCGCGATCAAGGCAGCC
GACTTCGTGCTGATTCCGGTGCAGCCAAGCCCTTACGACATATGGGCCACCGCCGACCTGGTGGAGCTGG
TTAAGCAGCGCATTGAGGTCACGGATGGAAGGCTACAAGCGGCCTTTGTCGTGTCGCGGGCGATCAAAGG
CACGCGCATCGGCGGTGAGGTTGCCGAGGCGCTGGCCGGGTACGAGCTGCCCATTCTTGAGTCCCGTATC
ACGCAGCGCGTGAGCTACCCAGGCACTGCCGCCGCCGGCACAACCGTTCTTGAATCAGAACCCGAGGGCG
ACGCTGCCCGCGAGGTCCAGGCGCTGGCCGCTGAAATTAAATCAAAACTCATTTGAGTTAATGAGGTAAA
GAGAAAATGAGCAAAAGCACAAACACGCTAAGTGCCGGCCGTCCGAGCGCACGCAGCAGCAAGGCTGCAA
CGTTGGCCAGCCTGGCAGACACGCCAGCCATGAAGCGGGTCAACTTTCAGTTGCCGGCGGAGGATCACAC
CAAGCTGAAGATGTACGCGGTACGCCAAGGCAAGACCATTACCGAGCTGCTATCTGAATACATCGCGCAG
CTACCAGAGTAAATGAGCAAATGAATAAATGAGTAGATGAATTTTAGCGGCTAAAGGAGGCGGCATGGAA
AATCAAGAACAACCAGGCACCGACGCCGTGGAATGCCCCATGTGTGGAGGAACGGGCGGTTGGCCAGGCG
TAAGCGGCTGGGTTGCCTGCCGGCCCTGCAATGGCACTGGAACCCCCAAGCCCGAGGAATCGGCGTGAGC
GGTCGCAAACCATCCGGCCCGGTACAAATCGGCGCGGCGCTGGGTGATGACCTGGTGGAGAAGTTGAAGG
CCGCGCAGGCCGCCCAGCGGCAACGCATCGAGGCAGAAGCACGCCCCGGTGAATCGTGGCAAGCGGCCGC
TGATCGAATCCGCAAAGAATCCCGGCAACCGCCGGCAGCCGGTGCGCCGTCGATTAGGAAGCCGCCCAAG
GGCGACGAGCAACCAGATTTTTTCGTTCCGATGCTCTATGACGTGGGCACCCGCGATAGTCGCAGCATCA
TGGACGTGGCCGTTTTCCGTCTGTCGAAGCGTGACCGACGAGCTGGCGAGGTGATCCGCTACGAGCTTCC
AGACGGGCACGTAGAGGTTTCCGCAGGGCCGGCCGGCATGGCCAGTGTGTGGGATTACGACCTGGTACTG
ATGGCGGTTTCCCATCTAACCGAATCCATGAACCGATACCGGGAAGGGAAGGGAGACAAGCCCGGCCGCG
TGTTCCGTCCACACGTTGCGGACGTACTCAAGTTCTGCCGGCGAGCCGATGGCGGAAAGCAGAAAGACGA
CCTGGTAGAAACCTGCATTCGGTTAAACACCACGCACGTTGCCATGCAGCGTACGAAGAAGGCCAAGAAC
GGCCGCCTGGTGACGGTATCCGAGGGTGAAGCCTTGATTAGCCGCTACAAGATCGTAAAGAGCGAAACCG
GGCGGCCGGAGTACATCGAGATCGAGCTAGCTGATTGGATGTACCGCGAGATCACAGAAGGCAAGAACCC
GGACGTGCTGACGGTTCACCCCGATTACTTTTTGATCGATCCCGGCATCGGCCGTTTTCTCTACCGCCTG
GCACGCCGCGCCGCAGGCAAGGCAGAAGCCAGATGGTTGTTCAAGACGATCTACGAACGCAGTGGCAGCG
CCGGAGAGTTCAAGAAGTTCTGTTTCACCGTGCGCAAGCTGATCGGGTCAAATGACCTGCCGGAGTACGA
TTTGAAGGAGGAGGCGGGGCAGGCTGGCCCGATCCTAGTCATGCGCTACCGCAACCTGATCGAGGGCGAA
GCATCCGCCGGTTCCTAATGTACGGAGCAGATGCTAGGGCAAATTGCCCTAGCAGGGGAAAAAGGTCGAA
AAGGTCTCTTTCCTGTGGATAGCACGTACATTGGGAACCCAAAGCCGTACATTGGGAACCGGAACCCGTA
CATTGGGAACCCAAAGCCGTACATTGGGAACCGGTCACACATGTAAGTGACTGATATAAAAGAGAAAAAA
GGCGATTTTTCCGCCTAAAACTCTTTAAAACTTATTAAAACTCTTAAAACCCGCCTGGCCTGTGCATAAC
TGTCTGGCCAGCGCACAGCCGAAGAGCTGCAAAAAGCGCCTACCCTTCGGTCGCTGCGCTCCCTACGCCC
CGCCGCTTCGCGTCGGCCTATCGCGGCCGCTGGCCGCTCAAAAATGGCTGGCCTACGGCCAGGCAATCTA
CCAGCGCGCGGACAAGCTAGGATTGGCAGGATATATTCAGTTGTAAATGCGAGCTGTTGGCTGGCTGGTG
GCAGGATATATTCAGTTGTAAATAAATTGACGCTTAGACAACTTAATAACACATTGCGGACGTTTTTAAT
GTACTGAATTAACGCCGAATTAATTCGAGCTCTTCTAGAGATCTGATAATTTATTTGAAAATTCATAAGA
AAAGCAAACGTTACATGAATTGATGAAACAATACAAAGACAGATAAAGCCACGCACATTTAGGATATTGG
CCGAGATTACTGAATATTGAGTAAGATCACGGAATTTCTGACAGGAGCATGTCTTCAATTCAGCCCAAAT
GGCAGTTGAAATACTCAAACCGCCCCATATGCAGGAGCGGATCATTCATTGTTTGTTTGGTTGCCTTTGC
CAACATGGGAGTCCAAGATTCTGCAGTCAAATCTCGGTGACGGGCAGGACCGGACGGGGCGGTACCGGCA
GGCTGAAGTCCAGCTGCCAGAAACCCACGTCATGCCAGTTCCCGTGCTTGAAGCCGGCCGCCCGCAGCAT
GCCGCGGGGGGCATATCCGAGCGCCTCGTGCATGCGCACGCTCGGGTCGTTGGGCAGCCCGATGACAGCG
ACCACGCTCTTGAAGCCCTGTGCCTCCAGGGACTTCAGCAGGTGGGTGTAGAGCGTGGAGCCCAGTCCCG
TCCGCTGGTGGCGGGGGGAGACGTACACGGTCGACTCGGCCGTCCAGTCGTAGGCGTTGCGTGCCTTCCA
GGGGCCAGCGTAGGCGATGCCGGCGACCTCGCCGTCCACCTCGGCGACGAGCCAGGGATAGCGCTCCCGC
AGACGGACGAGGTCGTCCGTCCACTCCTGCGGTTCCTGCGGCTCGGTACGGAAGTTGACCGTGCTTGTCT
CGATGTAGTGGTTGACGATGGTGCAGACCGCCGGCATGTCCGCCTCGGTGGCACGGCGGATGTCGGCCGG
GCGTCGTTCTGGGCTCATCGATTCGATTTGGTGTATCGAGATTGGTTATGAAATTCAGATGCTAGTGTAA
TGTATTGGTAATTTGGGAAGATATAATAGGAAGCAAGGCTATTTATCCATTTCTGAAAAGGCGAAATGGC
GTCACCGCGAGCGTCACGCGCATTCCGTTCTTGCTGTAAAGCGTTGTTTGGTACACTTTTGACTAGCGAG
GCTTGGCGTGTCAGCGTATCTATTCAAAAGTCGTTAATGGCTGCGGATCAAGAAAAAGTTGGAATAGAAA
CAGAATACCCGCGAAATTCAGGCCCGGTTGCCATGTCCTACACGCCGAAATAAACGACCAAATTAGTAGA
AAAATAAAAACTGACTCGGATACTTACGTCACGTCTTGCGCACTGATTTGAAAAATCTCAGCTCGAGGAC
TAGAGCCAAGCTGATCTCCTTTGCCCCGGAGATCACCATGGACGACTTTCTCTATCTCTACGATCTAGGA
AGAAAGTTCGACGGAGAAGGTGACGATACCATGTTCACCACCGATAATGAGAAGATTAGCCTCTTCAATT
TCAGAAAGAATGCTGACCCACAGATGGTTAGAGAGGCTTACGCGGCAGGTCTCATCAAGACGATCTACCC
GAGTAATAATCTCCAGGAGATCAAATACCTTCCCAAGAAGGTTAAAGATGCAGTCAAAAGATTCAGGACT
AACTGCATCAAGAACACAGAGAAAGATATATTTCTCAAGATCAGAAGTACTATTCCAGTATGGACGATTC
AAGGCTTGCTTCATAAACCAAGGCAAGTAATAGAGATTGGAGTCTCTAAGAAAGTAGTTCCTACTGAATC
AAAGGCCATGGAGTCAAAAATTCAGATCGAGGATCTAACAGAACTCGCCGTGAAGACTGGCGAACAGTTC
ATACAGAGTCTTTTACGACTCAATGACAAGAAGAAAATCTTCGTCAACATGGTGGAGCACGACACTCTCG
TCTACTCCAAGAATATCAAAGATACAGTCTCAGAAGACCAAAGGGCTATTGAGACTTTTCAACAAAGGGT
AATATCGGGAAACCTCCTCGGATTCCATTGCCCAGCTATCTGTCACTTCATCAAAAGGACAGTAGAAAAG
GAAGGTGGCACCTACAAATGCCATCATTGCGATAAAGGAAAGGCTATCGTTCAAGATGCCTCTGCCGACA
GTGGTCCCAAAGATGGACCCCCACCCACGAGGAGCATCGTGGAAAAAGAAGACGTTCCAACCACGTCTTC
AAAGCAAGTGGATTGATGTGATATCTCCACTGACGTAAGGGATGACGCACAATCCCACTATCCTTCGCAA
TGAGACTTTTCAACAAAGGGTAATATCGGGAAACCTCCTCGGATTCCATTGCCCAGCTATCTGTCACTTC
ATCAAAAGGACAGTAGAAAAGGAAGGTGGCACCTACAAATGCCATCATTGCGATAAAGGAAAGGCTATCG
TTCAAGATGCCTCTGCCGACAGTGGTCCCAAAGATGGACCCCCACCCACGAGGAGCATCGTGGAAAAAGA
AGACGTTCCAACCACGTCTTCAAAGCAAGTGGATTGATGTGATATCTCCACTGACGTAAGGGATGACGCA
CAATCCCACTATCCTTCGCAAGACCCTTCCTCTATATAAGGAAGTTCATTTCATTTGGAGAGAGGCCTAT
TTTTACAACAATTACCAACAACAACAAACAACAAACAACATTACAATTACTATTTACAATTACAGGCCTC
CCGGGTCAGGAAGCGAAACACCAGGAACATCAGAAAGTGCAACACCAGAATCTGGATCCGGCTCTGAAAC
TCCTGGTACTAGTGAATCGGCTACCCCTGAATCAGGGTCCTCTGTGTCGAAGGGAGAAGAACTCTTCACT
GGAGTTGTTCCTATCCTCGTTGAGCTTGATGGTGATGTTAATGGTCATAAGTTCTCTGTCTCTGGTGAGG
GTGAAGGAGATGCTACTTACGGAAAGTTGACTTTGAAATTCATCTGCACTACTGGTAAACTTCCTGTTCC
ATGGCCAACACTTGTTACCACTTTCGGTTATGGTTTGATGTGTTTTGCTCGTTACCCTGATCACATGAAG
CAACACGACTTCTTCAAATCTGCTATGCCTGAAGGTTACGTTCAAGAGAGAACCATCTTCTTTAAGGATG
ATGGGAATTACAAGACTAGAGCTGAGGTGAAGTTTGAGGGAGACACTCTTGTGAACAGAATTGAGTTGAA
GGGTATTGATTTCAAGGAAGATGGAAACATTCTTGGTCACAAGCTTGAGTACAACTACAATTCTCACAAT
GTTTACATCATGGCTGACAAGCAGAAGAACGGAATCAAGGTTAACTTCAAGATCCGTCACAACATCGAGG
ATGGATCTGTTCAGCTTGCTGATCATTACCAGCAGAACACTCCTATTGGTGACGGTCCTGTTCTTCTTCC
AGATAACCACTACCTCTCTTACCAATCTAAGCTCTCCAAAGATCCAAACGAGAAGAGAGACCATATGGTT
TTGTTGGAGTTTGTTACTGCTGCTGGTATCACTCTCGGAATGGATGAGCTCTACAAGTGAGGGTCCTCTG
TCCTGATCACGGCCATGCTAGAGTCCGCAAAAATCACCAGTCTCTCTCTACAAATCTATCTCTCTCTATT
TTTCTCCAGAATAATGTGTGAGTAGTTCCCAGATAAGGGAATTAGGGTTCTTATAGGGTTTCGCTCATGT
GTTGAGCATATAAGAAACCCTTAGTATGTATTTGTATTTGTAAAATACTTCTATCAATAAAATTTCTAAT
TCCTAAAACCAAAATCCAGTGACCTGGTAACCTGGCAGGATATATGCGGTTGTAATTTTGGCAGGATATA
TGCGGTTGTAATTCATTTTTATTGTCTAAATTTCTGTATTTGTTTGTTTGCAATTAGATCCACGTTGTGT
CTCAAAATCTCTGATGTTACATTGCACAAGATAAAAATATATCATCATGAACAATAAAACTGTCTGCTTA
CATAAACAGTAATACAAGGGGTGTTATGAGCCATATTCAACGGGAAACGTCGAGGCCGCGATTAAATTCC
AACATGGATGCTGATTTATATGGGTATAAATGGGCTCGCGATAATGTCGGGCAATCAGGTGCGACAATCT
ATCGCTTGTATGGGAAGCCCGATGCGCCAGAGTTGTTTCTGAAACATGGCAAAGGTAGCGTTGCCAATGA
TGTTACAGATGAGATGGTCAGACTAAACTGGCTGACGGAATTTATGCCTCTTCCGACCATCAAGCATTTT
ATCCGTACTCCTGATGATGCATGGTTACTCACCACTGCGATCCCCGGAAAAACAGCATTCCAGGTATTAG
AAGAATATCCTGATTCAGGTGAAAATATTGTTGATGCGCTGGCAGTGTTCCTGCGCCGGTTGCATTCGAT
TCCTGTTTGTAATTGTCCTTTTAACAGCGATCGCGTATTTCGTCTCGCTCAGGCGCAATCACGAATGAAT
AACGGTTTGGTTGATGCGAGTGATTTTGATGACGAGCGTAATGGCTGGCCTGTTGAACAAGTCTGGAAAG
AAATGCATAAACTTTTGCCATTCTCACCGGATTCAGTCGTCACTCATGGTGATTTCTCACTTGATAACCT
TATTTTTGACGAGGGGAAATTAATAGGTTGTATTGATGTTGGACGAGTCGGAATCGCAGACCGATACCAG
GATCTTGCCATCCTATGGAACTGCCTCGGTGAGTTTTCTCCTTCATTACAGAAACGGCTTTTTCAAAAAT
ATGGTATTGATAATCCTGATATGAATAAATTGCAGTTTCATTTGATGCTCGATGAGTTTTTCTAATCAGA
ATTGGTTAATTGGTTGTAACACTGGCAGAGCATTACGCTGACTTGACGGGACGGCGCAAGCTCATGACCA
AAATCCCTTAACGTGAGTTACGCGTCGTTCCACTGAGCGTCAGACCCCGTAGAAAAGATCAAAGGATCTT
C
